>Addgene plasmid #90703 | H2AFX B4.3 gRNA | addgene full sequence | sequence record 183238 | Addgene NGS Result
GGAAGCGGAAGAGCGCCCAATACGCAAACCGCCTCTCCCCGCGCGTTGGCCGATTCATTAATGCAGCTGG
CACGACAGGTTTCCCGACTGGAAAGCGGGCAGTGAGCGCAACGCAATTAATGTGAGTTAGCTCACTCATT
AGGCACCCCAGGCTTTACACTTTATGCTTCCGGCTCGTATGTTGTGTGGAATTGTGAGCGGATAACAATT
TCACACAGGAAACAGCTATGACCATGATTACGCCAAGCGCGCAATTAACCCTCACTAAAGGGAACAAAAG
CTGGAGCTGCAAGCTTAATGTAGTCTTATGCAATACTCTTGTAGTCTTGCAACATGGTAACGATGAGTTA
GCAACATGCCTTACAAGGAGAGAAAAAGCACCGTGCATGCCGATTGGTGGAAGTAAGGTGGTACGATCGT
GCCTTATTAGGAAGGCAACAGACGGGTCTGACATGGATTGGACGAACCACTGAATTGCCGCATTGCAGAG
ATATTGTATTTAAGTGCCTAGCTCGATACATAAACGGGTCTCTCTGGTTAGACCAGATCTGAGCCTGGGA
GCTCTCTGGCTAACTAGGGAACCCACTGCTTAAGCCTCAATAAAGCTTGCCTTGAGTGCTTCAAGTAGTG
TGTGCCCGTCTGTTGTGTGACTCTGGTAACTAGAGATCCCTCAGACCCTTTTAGTCAGTGTGGAAAATCT
CTAGCAGTGGCGCCCGAACAGGGACTTGAAAGCGAAAGGGAAACCAGAGGAGCTCTCTCGACGCAGGACT
CGGCTTGCTGAAGCGCGCACGGCAAGAGGCGAGGGGCGGCGACTGGTGAGTACGCCAAAAATTTTGACTA
GCGGAGGCTAGAAGGAGAGAGATGGGTGCGAGAGCGTCAGTATTAAGCGGGGGAGAATTAGATCGCGATG
GGAAAAAATTCGGTTAAGGCCAGGGGGAAAGAAAAAATATAAATTAAAACATATAGTATGGGCAAGCAGG
GAGCTAGAACGATTCGCAGTTAATCCTGGCCTGTTAGAAACATCAGAAGGCTGTAGACAAATACTGGGAC
AGCTACAACCATCCCTTCAGACAGGATCAGAAGAACTTAGATCATTATATAATACAGTAGCAACCCTCTA
TTGTGTGCATCAAAGGATAGAGATAAAAGACACCAAGGAAGCTTTAGACAAGATAGAGGAAGAGCAAAAC
AAAAGTAAGACCACCGCACAGCAAGCGGCCGCTGATCTTCAGACCTGGAGGAGGAGATATGAGGGACAAT
TGGAGAAGTGAATTATATAAATATAAAGTAGTAAAAATTGAACCATTAGGAGTAGCACCCACCAAGGCAA
AGAGAAGAGTGGTGCAGAGAGAAAAAAGAGCAGTGGGAATAGGAGCTTTGTTCCTTGGGTTCTTGGGAGC
AGCAGGAAGCACTATGGGCGCAGCGTCAATGACGCTGACGGTACAGGCCAGACAATTATTGTCTGGTATA
GTGCAGCAGCAGAACAATTTGCTGAGGGCTATTGAGGCGCAACAGCATCTGTTGCAACTCACAGTCTGGG
GCATCAAGCAGCTCCAGGCAAGAATCCTGGCTGTGGAAAGATACCTAAAGGATCAACAGCTCCTGGGGAT
TTGGGGTTGCTCTGGAAAACTCATTTGCACCACTGCTGTGCCTTGGAATGCTAGTTGGAGTAATAAATCT
CTGGAACAGATTTGGAATCACACGACCTGGATGGAGTGGGACAGAGAAATTAACAATTACACAAGCTTAA
TACACTCCTTAATTGAAGAATCGCAAAACCAGCAAGAAAAGAATGAACAAGAATTATTGGAATTAGATAA
ATGGGCAAGTTTGTGGAATTGGTTTAACATAACAAATTGGCTGTGGTATATAAAATTATTCATAATGATA
GTAGGAGGCTTGGTAGGTTTAAGAATAGTTTTTGCTGTACTTTCTATAGTGAATAGAGTTAGGCAGGGAT
ATTCACCATTATCGTTTCAGACCCACCTCCCAACCCCGAGGGGACCCAGAGAGGGCCTATTTCCCATGAT
TCCTTCATATTTGCATATACGATACAAGGCTGTTAGAGAGATAATTAGAATTAATTTGACTGTAAACACA
AAGATATTAGTACAAAATACGTGACGTAGAAAGTAATAATTTCTTGGGTAGTTTGCAGTTTTAAAATTAT
GTTTTAAAATGGACTATCATATGCTTACCGTAACTTGAAAGTATTTCGATTTCTTGGCTTTATATATCTT
GTGGAAAGGACGAAACACCGTACGCCGAGCGCGTTGGCGCGTTTAAGAGCTATGCTGGAAACAGCATAGC
AAGTTTAAATAAGGCTAGTCCGTTATCAACTTGAAAAAGTGGCACCGAGTCGGTGCTTTTTTTGAATTCT
AGATCTTGAGACAAATGGCAGTATTCATCCACAATTTTAAAAGAAAAGGGGGGATTGGGGGGTACAGTGC
AGGGGAAAGAATAGTAGACATAATAGCAACAGACATACAAACTAAAGAATTACAAAAACAAATTACAAAA
ATTCAAAATTTTCGGGTTTATTACAGGGACAGCAGAGATCCACTTTGGCGCCGGCTCGAGTGGCTCCGGT
GCCCGTCAGTGGGCAGAGCGCACATCGCCCACAGTCCCCGAGAAGTTGGGGGGAGGGGTCGGCAATTGAA
CCGGTGCCTAGAGAAGGTGGCGCGGGGTAAACTGGGAAAGTGATGTCGTGTACTGGCTCCGCCTTTTTCC
CGAGGGTGGGGGAGAACCGTATATAAGTGCAGTAGTCGCCGTGAACGTTCTTTTTCGCAACGGGTTTGCC
GCCAGAACACAGGTGTCGTGACGCGGGATCCGCCACCATGACCGAGTACAAGCCCACGGTGCGCCTCGCC
ACCCGCGACGACGTCCCCAGGGCCGTACGCACCCTCGCCGCCGCGTTCGCCGACTACCCCGCCACGCGCC
ACACCGTCGATCCGGACCGCCACATCGAGCGGGTCACCGAGCTGCAAGAACTCTTCCTCACGCGCGTCGG
GCTCGACATCGGCAAGGTGTGGGTCGCGGACGACGGCGCCGCGGTGGCGGTCTGGACCACGCCGGAGAGC
GTCGAAGCGGGGGCGGTGTTCGCCGAGATCGGCCCGCGCATGGCCGAGTTGAGCGGTTCCCGGCTGGCCG
CGCAGCAACAGATGGAAGGCCTCCTGGCGCCGCACCGGCCCAAGGAGCCCGCGTGGTTCCTGGCCACCGT
CGGAGTCTCGCCCGACCACCAGGGCAAGGGTCTGGGCAGCGCCGTCGTGCTCCCCGGAGTGGAGGCGGCC
GAGCGCGCCGGGGTGCCCGCCTTCCTGGAGACCTCCGCGCCCCGCAACCTCCCCTTCTACGAGCGGCTCG
GCTTCACCGTCACCGCCGACGTCGAGGTGCCCGAAGGACCGCGCACCTGGTGCATGACCCGCAAGCCCGG
TGCCTGAACGCGTTAAGTCGACAATCAACCTCTGGATTACAAAATTTGTGAAAGATTGACTGGTATTCTT
AACTATGTTGCTCCTTTTACGCTATGTGGATACGCTGCTTTAATGCCTTTGTATCATGCTATTGCTTCCC
GTATGGCTTTCATTTTCTCCTCCTTGTATAAATCCTGGTTGCTGTCTCTTTATGAGGAGTTGTGGCCCGT
TGTCAGGCAACGTGGCGTGGTGTGCACTGTGTTTGCTGACGCAACCCCCACTGGTTGGGGCATTGCCACC
ACCTGTCAGCTCCTTTCCGGGACTTTCGCTTTCCCCCTCCCTATTGCCACGGCGGAACTCATCGCCGCCT
GCCTTGCCCGCTGCTGGACAGGGGCTCGGCTGTTGGGCACTGACAATTCCGTGGTGTTGTCGGGGAAATC
ATCGTCCTTTCCTTGGCTGCTCGCCTGTGTTGCCACCTGGATTCTGCGCGGGACGTCCTTCTGCTACGTC
CCTTCGGCCCTCAATCCAGCGGACCTTCCTTCCCGCGGCCTGCTGCCGGCTCTGCGGCCTCTTCCGCGTC
TTCGCCTTCGCCCTCAGACGAGTCGGATCTCCCTTTGGGCCGCCTCCCCGCGTCGACTTTAAGACCAATG
ACTTACAAGGCAGCTGTAGATCTTAGCCACTTTTTAAAAGAAAAGGGGGGACTGGAAGGGCTAATTCACT
CCCAACGAAGACAAGATCTGCTTTTTGCTTGTACTGGGTCTCTCTGGTTAGACCAGATCTGAGCCTGGGA
GCTCTCTGGCTAACTAGGGAACCCACTGCTTAAGCCTCAATAAAGCTTGCCTTGAGTGCTTCAAGTAGTG
TGTGCCCGTCTGTTGTGTGACTCTGGTAACTAGAGATCCCTCAGACCCTTTTAGTCAGTGTGGAAAATCT
CTAGCAGTACGTATAGTAGTTCATGTCATCTTATTATTCAGTATTTATAACTTGCAAAGAAATGAATATC
AGAGAGTGAGAGGAACTTGTTTATTGCAGCTTATAATGGTTACAAATAAAGCAATAGCATCACAAATTTC
ACAAATAAAGCATTTTTTTCACTGCATTCTAGTTGTGGTTTGTCCAAACTCATCAATGTATCTTATCATG
TCTGGCTCTAGCTATCCCGCCCCTAACTCCGCCCATCCCGCCCCTAACTCCGCCCAGTTCCGCCCATTCT
CCGCCCCATGGCTGACTAATTTTTTTTATTTATGCAGAGGCCGAGGCCGCCTCGGCCTCTGAGCTATTCC
AGAAGTAGTGAGGAGGCTTTTTTGGAGGCCTAGGGACGTACCCAATTCGCCCTATAGTGAGTCGTATTAC
GCGCGCTCACTGGCCGTCGTTTTACAACGTCGTGACTGGGAAAACCCTGGCGTTACCCAACTTAATCGCC
TTGCAGCACATCCCCCTTTCGCCAGCTGGCGTAATAGCGAAGAGGCCCGCACCGATCGCCCTTCCCAACA
GTTGCGCAGCCTGAATGGCGAATGGG
[124 nt withheld, positions 4927-5050]
C
[91 nt withheld, positions 5052-5142]
A
[49 nt withheld, positions 5144-5192]
CCTTTGACGTTGGAGTCCACGTTCTTT
[37 nt withheld, positions 5220-5256]
ACCCTATCTCGGTCTATTCTTTTGATTTATAAGGGATTTTGCCGATTTCGGCCTATTGGTTAAAAAATGA
GCTGATTTAACAAAAATTTAACGCGAATTTTAACAAAATATTAACGCTTACAATTTAGGTGGCACTTTTC
GGGGAAATGTGCGCGGAACCCCTATTTGTTTATTTTTCTAAATACATTCAAATATGTATCCGCTCATGAG
ACAATAACCCTGATAAATGCTTCAATAATATTGAAAAAGGAAGAGTATGAGTATTCAACATTTCCGTGTC
GCCCTTATTCCCTTTTTTGCGGCATTTTGCCTTCCTGTTTTTGCTCACCCAGAAACGCTGGTGAAAGTAA
AAGATGCTGAAGATCAGTTGGGTGCACGAGTGGGTTACATCGAACTGGATCTCAACAGCGGTAAGATCCT
TGAGAGTTTTCGCCCCGAAGAACGTTTTCCAATGATGAGCACTTTTAAAGTTCTGCTATGTGGCGCGGTA
TTATCCCGTATTGACGCCGGGCAAGAGCAACTCGGTCGCCGCATACACTATTCTCAGAATGACTTGGTTG
AGTACTCACCAGTCACAGAAAAGCATCTTACGGATGGCATGACAGTAAGAGAATTATGCAGTGCTGCCAT
AACCATGAGTGATAACACTGCGGCCAACTTACTTCTGACAACGATCGGAGGACCGAAGGAGCTAACCGCT
TTTTTGCACAACATGGGGGATCATGTAACTCGCCTTGATCGTTGGGAACCGGAGCTGAATGAAGCCATAC
CAAACGACGAGCGTGACACCACGATGCCTGTAGCAATGGCAACAACGTTGCGCAAACTATTAACTGGCGA
ACTACTTACTCTAGCTTCCCGGCAACAATTAATAGACTGGATGGAGGCGGATAAAGTTGCAGGACCACTT
CTGCGCTCGGCCCTTCCGGCTGGCTGGTTTATTGCTGATAAATCTGGAGCCGGTGAGCGTGGGTCTCGCG
GTATCATTGCAGCACTGGGGCCAGATGGTAAGCCCTCCCGTATCGTAGTTATCTACACGACGGGGAGTCA
GGCAACTATGGATGAACGAAATAGACAGATCGCTGAGATAGGTGCCTCACTGATTAAGCATTGGTAACTG
TCAGACCAAGTTTACTCATATATACTTTAGATTGATTTAAAACTTCATTTTTAATTTAAAAGGATCTAGG
TGAAGATCCTTTTTGATAATCTCATGACCAAAATCCCTTAACGTGAGTTTTCGTTCCACTGAGCGTCAGA
CCCCGTAGAAAAGATCAAAGGATCTTCTTGAGATCCTTTTTTTCTGCGCGTAATCTGCTGCTTGCAAACA
AAAAAACCACCGCTACCAGCGGTGGTTTGTTTGCCGGATCAAGAGCTACCAACTCTTTTTCCGAAGGTAA
CTGGCTTCAGCAGAGCGCAGATACCAAATACTGTTCTTCTAGTGTAGCCGTAGTTAGGCCACCACTTCAA
GAACTCTGTAGCACCGCCTACATACCTCGCTCTGCTAATCCTGTTACCAGTGGCTGCTGCCAGTGGCGAT
AAGTCGTGTCTTACCGGGTTGGACTCAAGACGATAGTTACCGGATAAGGCGCAGCGGTCGGGCTGAACGG
GGGGTTCGTGCACACAGCCCAGCTTGGAGCGAACGACCTACACCGAACTGAGATACCTACAGCGTGAGCT
ATGAGAAAGCGCCACGCTTCCCGAAGGGAGAAAGGCGGACAGGTATCCGGTAAGCGGCAGGGTCGGAACA
GGAGAGCGCACGAGGGAGCTTCCAGGGGGAAACGCCTGGTATCTTTATAGTCCTGTCGGGTTTCGCCACC
TCTGACTTGAGCGTCGATTTTTGTGATGCTCGTCAGGGGGGCGGAGCCTATGGAAAAACGCCAGCAACGC
GGCCTTTTTACGGTTCCTGGCCTTTTGCTGGCCTTTTGCTCACATGTTCTTTCCTGCGTTATCCCCTGAT
TCTGTGGATAACCGTATTACCGCCTTTGAGTGAGCTGATACCGCTCGCCGCAGCCGAACGACCGAGCGCA
GCGAGTCAGTGAGCGA
Features (pLannotate 1.2.2; 27 found; start..end, strand, type, name):
     13..105     +  CDS            lacI (fragment): lac repressor; lacI; The lac repressor binds to the lac operator to inhibit transcription in E. coli. This inhibition can be relieved by adding lactose or isopropyl-β-D-thiogalactopyranoside (IPTG).
    118..139     +  protein_bind   CAP binding site: CAP binding activates transcription in the presence of cAMP. E. coli catabolite activator protein
    154..184     +  promoter       lac promoter: promoter for the E. coli lac operon
    192..208     +  protein_bind   lac operator: The lac repressor binds to the lac operator to inhibit transcription in E. coli. This inhibition can be relieved by adding lactose or isopropyl-β-D-thiogalactopyranoside (IPTG). lac repressor encoded by lacI
    253..271     +  promoter       T3 promoter: promoter for bacteriophage T3 RNA polymerase
    299..525     +  promoter       RSV promoter: Rous sarcoma virus enhancer/promoter
    526..706     +  LTR            5' LTR (truncated): truncated 5' long terminal repeat (LTR) from HIV-1
    753..878     +  misc_feature   HIV-1 Ψ: packaging signal of human immunodeficiency virus type 1
    862..1225    +  CDS            HIV-1 gag (fragment): gag protein from human immunodeficiency virus 1; gag
   1371..1604    +  misc_feature   RRE: The Rev response element (RRE) of HIV-1 allows for Rev-dependent mRNA export from the nucleus to the cytoplasm.
   1981..2007    +  CDS            Rev (fragment): human immunodeficiency virus 1 (HIV-1) Rev protein; rev; enhances nuclear export of unspliced and incompletely spliced viral mRNAs
   2011..2251    +  promoter       U6 promoter: RNA polymerase III promoter for human U6 snRNA
   2299..2366    +  misc_RNA       tracrRNA (fragment): trans-activating CRISPR RNA for the Streptococcus pyogenes CRISPR/Cas9 system
   2415..2532    +  misc_feature   cPPT/CTS: central polypurine tract and central termination sequence of HIV-1
   2601..2812    +  promoter       EF-1α core promoter: core promoter for human elongation factor EF-1α
   2838..3437    +  CDS            PuroR (fragment): puromycin N-acetyltransferase; pac from Streptomyces; confers resistance to puromycin
   3453..4041    +  misc_feature   WPRE: woodchuck hepatitis virus posttranscriptional regulatory element
   4092..4111    +  misc_feature   cPPT/CTS (fragment): central polypurine tract and central termination sequence of HIV-1
   4113..4346    +  LTR            3' LTR (ΔU3): self-inactivating 3' long terminal repeat (LTR) from HIV-1
   4424..4545    +  polyA_signal   SV40 poly(A) signal: SV40 polyadenylation signal
   4585..4720    +  rep_origin     SV40 ori: SV40 origin of replication
   4741..4759    -  promoter       T7 promoter: promoter for bacteriophage T7 RNA polymerase
   4767..4922    +  CDS            lacZα (fragment): LacZα fragment of β-galactosidase; lacZ fragment
   4927..5355    +  rep_origin     f1 ori (sequence partly withheld): f1 bacteriophage origin of replication; arrow indicates direction of (+) strand synthesis
   5408..5512    +  promoter       AmpR promoter: bla
   5513..6373    +  CDS            AmpR: β-lactamase; bla; confers resistance to ampicillin, carbenicillin, and related antibiotics
   6544..7132    +  rep_origin     ori: high-copy-number ColE1/pMB1/pBR322/pUC origin of replication
