[The description below was written by a language model from this plasmid's Addgene catalogue record and pLannotate feature annotations shown in this document.]
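Description:
H2AFX B4.3 gRNA is a third-generation lentiviral CRISPR plasmid built on the pLenti-sgRNA backbone, carrying a single guide RNA directed against the human H2AFX gene (histone variant H2AX). It is maintained in E. coli through a high-copy ColE1/pUC-type origin and an ampicillin resistance gene. An f1 origin, an SV40 origin and remnants of lac/lacZα cloning-vector sequence are also annotated in the backbone. The guide was inserted between two BsmBI sites that were destroyed in cloning. The catalogue gives a backbone size of 9,151 bp without insert, whereas the sequenced plasmid is 7,302 nt. The record does not explain this difference, although removal of a stuffer fragment during guide cloning would be one possibility.

The viral portion begins with an RSV promoter fused to a truncated HIV-1 5' LTR, which makes genomic RNA production Tat-independent, as is typical of third-generation systems. This is followed by the Ψ packaging signal with a partial gag sequence, the Rev response element for nuclear export, and a cPPT/CTS. A self-inactivating ΔU3 3' LTR and an SV40 polyadenylation signal close the cassette. Within it, a human U6 RNA polymerase III promoter drives the H2AFX spacer joined to the S. pyogenes guide scaffold (annotated as a tracrRNA fragment). A separate EF-1α core promoter expresses puromycin N-acetyltransferase for selecting transduced cells, with a WPRE to boost transcript expression. No Cas9 is encoded, so the nuclease must be supplied separately, for example by a Cas9-expressing cell line. The plasmid belongs to a series of guides used in a large-scale analysis of cell-cycle gene knockouts in human cells.
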