Addgene plasmid #90703: H2AFX B4.3 gRNA
Purpose: 3rd generation lentiviral gRNA plasmid targeting human H2AFX
Depositing lab: Iain Cheeseman. Depositing organization: Whitehead Institute for Biomedical Research. Publication: Large-Scale Analysis of CRISPR/Cas9 Cell-Cycle Knockouts Reveals the Diversity of p53-Dependent Responses to Cell-Cycle Defects. McKinley KL, Cheeseman IM. Dev Cell. 2017 Feb 27;40(4):405-420.e2. doi: 10.1016/j.devcel.2017.01.012. Epub 2017 Feb 16. PubMed 28216383.
Backbone
  Vector backbone: pLenti-sgRNA
  Backbone manufacturer: Eric Lander & David Sabatini labs (Addgene plasmid #71409)
  Backbone size w/o insert (bp): 9151
  Vector type: Lentiviral, CRISPR
  Selectable markers: Puromycin
Growth in bacteria
  Bacterial resistance: Ampicillin, 100 μg/mL
  Growth temperature: 37°C
  Growth strain: NEB Stable
  Copy number: Unknown
Gene/Insert
  Gene/Insert name: H2AFX (Guide Designation B4.3) (alt name: pKMKO series)
  gRNA/shRNA sequence: CACCgTACGCCGAGCGCGTTGGCGC
  Species: H. sapiens (human)
  Promoter: U6
  Cloning method: Restriction Enzyme; 5′ cloning site BsmBI (destroyed during cloning); 3′ cloning site BsmBI (destroyed during cloning)
  Sequencing primers: 5′ hU6-F (5'-GAGGGCCTATTTCCCATGATT-3'); 3′ EF1a-R (5'-CACGGCGACTACTGCACTTA-3')
Terms and licenses: Academic/Nonprofit Terms; Industry Terms: Not Available to Industry
Depositor comments: Please note that gRNA target sequence listed is not strictly the 20nt spacer sequence, but also contains the 5' BsmBI overhang. For more information about knockout human cell lines generated using this plasmid, please see http://cellcycleknockouts.wi.mit.edu/ .
How to cite: H2AFX B4.3 gRNA was a gift from Iain Cheeseman (Addgene plasmid # 90703 ; http://n2t.net/addgene:90703 ; RRID:Addgene_90703)
